Addgene plasmid #234134: Fyv6-NFLAG del103-173
Purpose: Amino acids 103-173 deleted in Fyv6 with FLAG epitope tag at N-terminus
Depositing lab: Aaron Hoskins. Depositing organization: University of Wisconsin, Madison.
Backbone
  Vector backbone: pRS414
  Vector type: Yeast Expression
  Selectable markers: TRP1
Growth in bacteria
  Bacterial resistance: Ampicillin, 100 μg/mL
  Growth temperature: 37°C
  Growth strain: DH5alpha
  Copy number: High Copy
Gene/Insert
  Gene/Insert name: Fyv6
  Species: S. cerevisiae (budding yeast)
  Mutation: C-terminus truncation
  Cloning method: Unknown
Terms and licenses: Academic/Nonprofit Terms; Industry Terms: Not Available to Industry
How to cite: Fyv6-NFLAG del103-173 was a gift from Aaron Hoskins (Addgene plasmid # 234134 ; http://n2t.net/addgene:234134 ; RRID:Addgene_234134)
