[The description below was written by a language model from this plasmid's Addgene catalogue record and pLannotate feature annotations shown in this document.]
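Description:
Fyv6-NFLAG del103-173 is a yeast expression plasmid built on pRS414, a centromeric E. coli–S. cerevisiae shuttle vector. In yeast it is maintained through the CEN6/ARS element, which supports stable, low-copy segregation, and it is selected by tryptophan prototrophy through the TRP1 marker and its own promoter. In bacteria it replicates from a high-copy ColE1/pUC-type origin and is selected with ampicillin through the β-lactamase gene. The backbone also carries the usual pBluescript-derived elements: an f1 origin, flanking T7 and T3 promoters, the lac promoter/operator, and remnants of lacZα and the multiple cloning site, which is interrupted by the insert.

The payload is a truncated allele of the S. cerevisiae FYV6 gene in which amino acids 103–173 have been deleted. This removes the C-terminal portion of the protein, consistent with the roughly 300-nt FYV6 fragment annotated in the sequence. A FLAG epitope lies immediately upstream of the coding region. It is detected as a short fragment matching a 3xFLAG reference, which agrees with the N-terminal FLAG tag described in the catalogue entry. No yeast promoter or terminator is annotated, and the record does not state what drives expression. Unannotated stretches of a few hundred nucleotides flank the tagged open reading frame and may contain regulatory sequence, but this cannot be confirmed from the record.

The construct is suited to expressing a FLAG-detectable, C-terminally truncated Fyv6 in trp1 yeast strains, for example to test which regions of the protein its function requires, or to follow it by immunoblotting or immunoprecipitation. The record does not describe specific experiments.
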