Features (pLannotate 1.2.2; 21 found; start..end, strand, type, name):
    137..186     +  misc_feature   bom (fragment): basis of mobility region from pBR322
    324..471     +  promoter       TRP1 promoter: S. cerevisiae TRP1
    472..1146    +  CDS            TRP1: phosphoribosylanthranilate isomerase, required for tryptophan biosynthesis; S. cerevisiae TRP1; yeast auxotrophic marker
   1197..1248    +  misc_feature   bom (fragment): basis of mobility region from pBR322
   1276..1704    -  rep_origin     f1 ori (sequence partly withheld): f1 bacteriophage origin of replication; arrow indicates direction of (+) strand synthesis
   1708..1863    -  CDS            lacZα (fragment): LacZα fragment of β-galactosidase; lacZ fragment
   1871..1889    +  promoter       T7 promoter: promoter for bacteriophage T7 RNA polymerase
   1898..1924    -  misc_feature   MCS (fragment): pBluescript multiple cloning site
   2183..2203    +  CDS            3xFLAG (fragment): three tandem FLAG® epitope tags
   2208..2513    +  CDS            FYV6 (fragment): FYV6_YEAST - Experimental evidence at protein level: Swiss-Prot protein existence level 1. Involved in telomere length regulation and required for survival upon exposure to K1 killer toxin. Promotes fully efficient non-homologous end-joining (NHEJ) by a mechanism activated in postdiauxic/stationary phase. From Saccharomyces cerevisiae (strain ATCC 204508 / S288c) (Baker's yeast).
   2775..2798    -  misc_feature   MCS (fragment): pBluescript multiple cloning site
   2811..2829    -  promoter       T3 promoter: promoter for bacteriophage T3 RNA polymerase
   2874..2890    -  protein_bind   lac operator: The lac repressor binds to the lac operator to inhibit transcription in E. coli. This inhibition can be relieved by adding lactose or isopropyl-β-D-thiogalactopyranoside (IPTG). lac repressor encoded by lacI
   2898..2928    -  promoter       lac promoter: promoter for the E. coli lac operon
   2943..2964    -  protein_bind   CAP binding site: CAP binding activates transcription in the presence of cAMP. E. coli catabolite activator protein
   2977..3069    -  CDS            lacI (fragment): lac repressor; lacI; The lac repressor binds to the lac operator to inhibit transcription in E. coli. This inhibition can be relieved by adding lactose or isopropyl-β-D-thiogalactopyranoside (IPTG).
   3252..3840    -  rep_origin     ori: high-copy-number ColE1/pMB1/pBR322/pUC origin of replication
   4011..4871    -  CDS            AmpR: β-lactamase; bla; confers resistance to ampicillin, carbenicillin, and related antibiotics
   4872..4976    -  promoter       AmpR promoter: bla
   5013..5516    +  misc_feature   CEN/ARS: S. cerevisiae CEN6 centromere fused to an autonomously replicating sequence
   5584..35      +  CDS            rop (fragment) (across the origin): Rop protein, which maintains plasmids at low copy number; rop
>Addgene plasmid #234134 | Fyv6-NFLAG del103-173 | addgene full sequence | sequence record 466524 | Addgene NGS Result
TCGCGCGTTTCGGTGATGACGGTGAAAACCTCTGACACATGCAGCTCCCGGAGACGGTCACAGCTTGTCT
GTAAGCGGATGCCGGGAGCAGACAAGCCCGTCAGGGCGCGTCAGCGGGTGTTGGCGGGTGTCGGGGCTGG
CTTAACTATGCGGCATCAGAGCAGATTGTACTGAGAGTGCACCATAGATCACGACATTACTATATATATA
ATATAGGAAGCATTTAATAGAACAGCATCGTAATATATGTGTACTTTGCAGTTATGACGCCAGATGGCAG
TAGTGGAAGATATTCTTTATTGAAAAATAGCTTGTCACCTTACGTACAATCTTGATCCGGAGCTTTTCTT
TTTTTGCCGATTAAGAATTAATTCGGTCGAAAAAAGAAAAGGAGAGGGCCAAGAGGGAGGGCATTGGTGA
CTATTGAGCACGTGAGTATACGTGATTAAGCACACAAAGGCAGCTTGGAGTATGTCTGTTATTAATTTCA
CAGGTAGTTCTGGTCCATTGGTGAAAGTTTGCGGCTTGCAGAGCACAGAGGCCGCAGAATGTGCTCTAGA
TTCCGATGCTGACTTGCTGGGTATTATATGTGTGCCCAATAGAAAGAGAACAATTGACCCGGTTATTGCA
AGGAAAATTTCAAGTCTTGTAAAAGCATATAAAAATAGTTCAGGCACTCCGAAATACTTGGTTGGCGTGT
TTCGTAATCAACCTAAGGAGGATGTTTTGGCTCTGGTCAATGATTACGGCATTGATATCGTCCAACTGCA
TGGAGATGAGTCGTGGCAAGAATACCAAGAGTTCCTCGGTTTGCCAGTTATTAAAAGACTCGTATTTCCA
AAAGACTGCAACATACTACTCAGTGCAGCTTCACAGAAACCTCATTCGTTTATTCCCTTGTTTGATTCAG
AAGCAGGTGGGACAGGTGAACTTTTGGATTGGAACTCGATTTCTGACTGGGTTGGAAGGCAAGAGAGCCC
CGAAAGCTTACATTTTATGTTAGCTGGTGGACTGACGCCAGAAAATGTTGGTGATGCGCTTAGATTAAAT
GGCGTTATTGGTGTTGATGTAAGCGGAGGTGTGGAGACAAATGGTGTAAAAGACTCTAACAAAATAGCAA
ATTTCGTCAAAAATGCTAAGAAATAGGTTATTACTGAGTAGTATTTATTTAAGTATTGTTTGTGCACTTG
CCGATCTATGCGGTGTGAAATACCGCACAGATGCGTAAGGAGAAAATACCGCATCAGGAAATTGTAAGCG
TTAATATTTTGTTAAAATTCGCGTTAAATTTTTGTTAAATCAGCTCATTTTTTAACCAATAGGCCGAAAT
CGGCAAAATCCCTTATAAATCAAAAGAATAGACCGAGATAGGGT
[37 nt withheld, positions 1375-1411]
AAAGAACGTGGACTCCAACGTCAAAGG
[49 nt withheld, positions 1439-1487]
T
[91 nt withheld, positions 1489-1579]
G
[124 nt withheld, positions 1581-1704]
CCATTCGCCATTCAGGCTGCGCAACTGTTGGGAAGGGCGATCGGTGCGGGCCTCTTCGCTATTACGCCAG
CTGGCGAAAGGGGGATGTGCTGCAAGGCGATTAAGTTGGGTAACGCCAGGGTTTTCCCAGTCACGACGTT
GTAAAACGACGGCCAGTGAGCGCGCGTAATACGACTCACTATAGGGCGAATTGGGTACCGGGCCCCCCCT
CGAGGTCGACTGGATCGAACACAGGACCTCCAGATGACTTGACCGAAGTTTTTCTTCAGTCTGGCGCTCT
CCCAACTGAGCTAAGTCCGCTTATTTTTCTGAAACCTTTTCCGCCTTTTTGTCGTCCCTAGGAATTACTT
TTGATGCACTGCCAATCTGAGGGAAAAATGACGTTTAAACGCACGAGAATGTGCAATTAGATGTAAGTCC
ATCGAAGCCTAGAGAAAGCGGTTCCAACAAAAGACTGTGGGCTCTGTTATATCATCATGGACTACAAAGA
CGATGACGACAAGATGTCATCTACCAGTGATAATAATGCTAATAGTGCAAGAGAGAAAAAACCACTGAAA
TTCGTGTCAGAAGGAGTTGGTAATGTAGAGGCCCAGAGGATACGAGAGCAAGTGGAGCAAAAAAAATATG
AAGCGGAATATAAAAGGAAAACCAGGAAGTCCCTGCGAGATCAGCTTAGGTCTAATGCTATTAGTAAACA
AAAACAATATAACGGTTTGGTGAGAGACCGTGAAAGTTTTACTAGGTTGAGTAAAGAGGACCTGGAATTT
TACCAGAAGAGCAAGAATGAGTTGCTAAAAAAGGAAAAATGATGTGATGGCCTACACACTTCGTCACAAC
TAGAGCTTTATGCCAAGATTAAACTTCAAGTTATATAAATTATGTAAACATTGGACATACAAAACTCGGA
AACTCTTTTTCTATTCATCTTCCCTTCTCGTACGTGCCCACGGAAGCAATAAAAAGAACCGAAATAACCA
ACACCCGTAACGTCAAAGCATTCATGCTTAGAATGGAAACCATTTCGTGGAATGAAATGGCAAATTGATC
ACATTGATTGCTCGTTCCACGCGGCCGCCACCGCGGTGGAGCTCCAGCTTTTGTTCCCTTTAGTGAGGGT
TAATTGCGCGCTTGGCGTAATCATGGTCATAGCTGTTTCCTGTGTGAAATTGTTATCCGCTCACAATTCC
ACACAACATACGAGCCGGAAGCATAAAGTGTAAAGCCTGGGGTGCCTAATGAGTGAGCTAACTCACATTA
ATTGCGTTGCGCTCACTGCCCGCTTTCCAGTCGGGAAACCTGTCGTGCCAGCTGCATTAATGAATCGGCC
AACGCGCGGGGAGAGGCGGTTTGCGTATTGGGCGCTCTTCCGCTTCCTCGCTCACTGACTCGCTGCGCTC
GGTCGTTCGGCTGCGGCGAGCGGTATCAGCTCACTCAAAGGCGGTAATACGGTTATCCACAGAATCAGGG
GATAACGCAGGAAAGAACATGTGAGCAAAAGGCCAGCAAAAGGCCAGGAACCGTAAAAAGGCCGCGTTGC
TGGCGTTTTTCCATAGGCTCCGCCCCCCTGACGAGCATCACAAAAATCGACGCTCAAGTCAGAGGTGGCG
AAACCCGACAGGACTATAAAGATACCAGGCGTTTCCCCCTGGAAGCTCCCTCGTGCGCTCTCCTGTTCCG
ACCCTGCCGCTTACCGGATACCTGTCCGCCTTTCTCCCTTCGGGAAGCGTGGCGCTTTCTCATAGCTCAC
GCTGTAGGTATCTCAGTTCGGTGTAGGTCGTTCGCTCCAAGCTGGGCTGTGTGCACGAACCCCCCGTTCA
GCCCGACCGCTGCGCCTTATCCGGTAACTATCGTCTTGAGTCCAACCCGGTAAGACACGACTTATCGCCA
CTGGCAGCAGCCACTGGTAACAGGATTAGCAGAGCGAGGTATGTAGGCGGTGCTACAGAGTTCTTGAAGT
GGTGGCCTAACTACGGCTACACTAGAAGAACAGTATTTGGTATCTGCGCTCTGCTGAAGCCAGTTACCTT
CGGAAAAAGAGTTGGTAGCTCTTGATCCGGCAAACAAACCACCGCTGGTAGCGGTGGTTTTTTTGTTTGC
AAGCAGCAGATTACGCGCAGAAAAAAAGGATCTCAAGAAGATCCTTTGATCTTTTCTACGGGGTCTGACG
CTCAGTGGAACGAAAACTCACGTTAAGGGATTTTGGTCATGAGATTATCAAAAAGGATCTTCACCTAGAT
CCTTTTAAATTAAAAATGAAGTTTTAAATCAATCTAAAGTATATATGAGTAAACTTGGTCTGACAGTTAC
CAATGCTTAATCAGTGAGGCACCTATCTCAGCGATCTGTCTATTTCGTTCATCCATAGTTGCCTGACTCC
CCGTCGTGTAGATAACTACGATACGGGAGGGCTTACCATCTGGCCCCAGTGCTGCAATGATACCGCGAGA
CCCACGCTCACCGGCTCCAGATTTATCAGCAATAAACCAGCCAGCCGGAAGGGCCGAGCGCAGAAGTGGT
CCTGCAACTTTATCCGCCTCCATCCAGTCTATTAATTGTTGCCGGGAAGCTAGAGTAAGTAGTTCGCCAG
TTAATAGTTTGCGCAACGTTGTTGCCATTGCTACAGGCATCGTGGTGTCACGCTCGTCGTTTGGTATGGC
TTCATTCAGCTCCGGTTCCCAACGATCAAGGCGAGTTACATGATCCCCCATGTTGTGCAAAAAAGCGGTT
AGCTCCTTCGGTCCTCCGATCGTTGTCAGAAGTAAGTTGGCCGCAGTGTTATCACTCATGGTTATGGCAG
CACTGCATAATTCTCTTACTGTCATGCCATCCGTAAGATGCTTTTCTGTGACTGGTGAGTACTCAACCAA
GTCATTCTGAGAATAGTGTATGCGGCGACCGAGTTGCTCTTGCCCGGCGTCAATACGGGATAATACCGCG
CCACATAGCAGAACTTTAAAAGTGCTCATCATTGGAAAACGTTCTTCGGGGCGAAAACTCTCAAGGATCT
TACCGCTGTTGAGATCCAGTTCGATGTAACCCACTCGTGCACCCAACTGATCTTCAGCATCTTTTACTTT
CACCAGCGTTTCTGGGTGAGCAAAAACAGGAAGGCAAAATGCCGCAAAAAAGGGAATAAGGGCGACACGG
AAATGTTGAATACTCATACTCTTCCTTTTTCAATATTATTGAAGCATTTATCAGGGTTATTGTCTCATGA
GCGGATACATATTTGAATGTATTTAGAAAAATAAACAAATAGGGGTTCCGCGCACATTTCCCCGAAAAGT
GCCACCTGGGTCCTTTTCATCACGTGCTATAAAAATAATTATAATTTAAATTTTTTAATATAAATATATA
AATTAAAAATAGAAAGTAAAAAAAGAAATTAAAGAAAAAATAGTTTTTGTTTTCCGAAGATGTAAAAGAC
TCTAGGGGGATCGCCAACAAATACTACCTTTTATCTTGCTCTTCCTGCTCTCAGGTATTAATGCCGAATT
GTTTCATCTTGTCTGTGTAGAAGACCACACACGAAAATCCTGTGATTTTACATTTTACTTATCGTTAATC
GAATGTATATCTATTTAATCTGCTTTTCTTGTCTAATAAATATATATGTAAAGTACGCTTTTTGTTGAAA
TTTTTTAAACCTTTGTTTATTTTTTTTTCTTCATTCCGTAACTCTTCTACCTTCTTTATTTACTTTCTAA
AATCCAAATACAAAACATAAAAATAAATAAACACAGAGTAAATTCCCAAATTATTCCATCATTAAAAGAT
ACGAGGCGCGTGTAAGTTACAGGCAAGCGATCCGTCTAAGAAACCATTATTATCATGACATTAACCTATA
AAAATAGGCGTATCACGAGGCCCTTTCGTC
